Addgene plasmid #57524: mGeos-M-ALK1-C-18
Purpose: Localization: Membrane Receptor, Excitation: 503 / 569, Emission: 514 / 581
Depositing lab: Michael Davidson. Depositing organization: Florida State University, Tallahassee.
Backbone
  Vector backbone: mGeos-M-C1
  Backbone size w/o insert (bp): 4750
  Vector type: Mammalian Expression
  Selectable markers: Neomycin (select with G418)
Growth in bacteria
  Bacterial resistance: Kanamycin, 50 μg/mL
  Growth temperature: 37°C
  Growth strain: DH5alpha
  Copy number: High Copy
Gene/Insert
  Gene/Insert name: ALK1 (alt name: NM_001077401)
  Species: H. sapiens (human)
  Entrez Gene: ACVRL1 (a.k.a. ACVRLK1, ALK-1, ALK1, HHT, HHT2, ORW2, SKR3, TSR-I)
  Promoter: CMV
  Tag / fusion protein: mGeos-M (N terminal on backbone)
  Cloning method: Unknown
  Sequencing primers: 5′ CMV-F; 3′ SV40pA-R
Terms and licenses: Academic/Nonprofit Terms; Industry Terms
Depositor comments: . Excitation = 503 / 569; Emission = 514 / 581
How to cite: mGeos-M-ALK1-C-18 was a gift from Michael Davidson (Addgene plasmid # 57524 ; http://n2t.net/addgene:57524 ; RRID:Addgene_57524)
