[The description below was written by a language model from this plasmid's Addgene catalogue record and pLannotate feature annotations shown in this document.]
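Description:
mGeos-M-ALK1-C-18 is a mammalian expression plasmid built on the mGeos-M-C1 backbone, a C1-style fluorescent protein fusion vector. It encodes human ALK1 (ACVRL1), joined to the C-terminus of the fluorescent protein mGeos-M. The sequenced record is 6,195 nt. The plasmid replicates in E. coli from a high-copy ColE1/pUC-type origin and also carries an f1 phage origin. A single NeoR/KanR (Tn5 aminoglycoside phosphotransferase) gene provides both selections. It is preceded by a bacterial bla-type promoter for kanamycin resistance in bacteria and by the SV40 enhancer/early promoter for G418 selection in mammalian cells, and it ends with the HSV TK polyadenylation signal. The short ble, bGH poly(A) and SV40 large T antigen fragments in the annotation look like partial matches to backbone sequence rather than functional elements.

The expression cassette is driven by the human CMV immediate early enhancer and promoter. The mGeos-M coding sequence comes first, followed by a short remnant of the multiple cloning site that acts as a linker. The "18" in the name probably refers to the linker length, although the record does not say so. The ACVRL1 open reading frame follows, and the cassette ends with an SV40 poly(A) signal. ALK1 is a transmembrane serine/threonine kinase that serves as a type I receptor for the TGF-beta family ligands BMP9 and BMP10. It signals through SMAD proteins and is important in blood vessel development. mGeos-M is a photoswitchable green fluorescent protein derived from Lobophyllia hemprichii with low acid sensitivity. The record lists excitation at 503/569 nm and emission at 514/581 nm. The stated purpose is membrane receptor localization, so the construct is used to image tagged ALK1 in transfected mammalian cells, and the photoswitchable tag suits it to super-resolution localization imaging.
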