Features (pLannotate 1.2.2; 16 found; start..end, strand, type, name):
      1..304     +  enhancer       CMV enhancer: human cytomegalovirus immediate early enhancer
    305..508     +  promoter       CMV promoter: human cytomegalovirus (CMV) immediate early promoter
    553..1230    +  CDS            mGeos-M: mGeos-M is a photoswitchable green fluorescent protein published in 2012, derived from Lobophyllia hemprichii. It has low acid sensitivity.
   1231..1265    +  misc_feature   MCS (fragment): multiple cloning site
   1285..2790    +  CDS            ACVRL1: ACVL1_HUMAN - Also known as ACVRLK1, ALK1. Experimental evidence at protein level: Swiss-Prot protein existence level 1. Type I receptor for TGF-beta family ligands BMP9/GDF2 and BMP10 and important regulator of normal blood vessel development. On ligand binding, forms a receptor complex consisting of two type II and two type I transmembrane serine/threonine kinases. Type II receptors phosphorylate and activate type I receptors which autophosphorylate, then bind and activate SMAD transcriptional regulators. May bind activin as well. From Homo sapiens (Human).
   2816..2900    +  CDS            large T antigen (fragment): large T antigen from SV40 (simian virus 40)
   2923..3044    +  polyA_signal   SV40 poly(A) signal: SV40 polyadenylation signal
   3078..3506    -  rep_origin     f1 ori (sequence partly withheld): f1 bacteriophage origin of replication; arrow indicates direction of (+) strand synthesis
   3533..3637    +  promoter       AmpR promoter: bla
   3639..3996    +  promoter       SV40 promoter: SV40 enhancer and early promoter
   4031..4825    +  CDS            NeoR/KanR: aminoglycoside phosphotransferase from Tn5; aph(3')-II (or nptII); confers resistance to neomycin, kanamycin, and G418 (Geneticin®)
   4846..4998    +  CDS            ble (fragment): BLE_KLEPN - Experimental evidence at protein level: Swiss-Prot protein existence level 1. Binding protein with a strong affinity to the bleomycin family of antibiotics. Binds to CL990; an antimitotic-antibiotic compound. From Klebsiella pneumoniae.
   5057..5104    +  polyA_signal   HSV TK poly(A) signal: herpes simplex virus thymidine kinase polyadenylation signal (Cole and Stacy, 1985)
   5195..5211    -  polyA_signal   bGH poly(A) signal (fragment): bovine growth hormone polyadenylation signal
   5433..6021    +  rep_origin     ori: high-copy-number ColE1/pMB1/pBR322/pUC origin of replication
   6136..6195    +  enhancer       CMV enhancer (fragment): human cytomegalovirus immediate early enhancer
>Addgene plasmid #57524 | mGeos-M-ALK1-C-18 | addgene full sequence | sequence record 213155 | Addgene NGS Result
CGTTACATAACTTACGGTAAATGGCCCGCCTGGCTGACCGCCCAACGACCCCCGCCCATTGACGTCAATA
ATGACGTATGTTCCCATAGTAACGCCAATAGGGACTTTCCATTGACGTCAATGGGTGGAGTATTTACGGT
AAACTGCCCACTTGGCAGTACATCAAGTGTATCATATGCCAAGTACGCCCCCTATTGACGTCAATGACGG
TAAATGGCCCGCCTGGCATTATGCCCAGTACATGACCTTATGGGACTTTCCTACTTGGCAGTACATCTAC
GTATTAGTCATCGCTATTACCATGGTGATGCGGTTTTGGCAGTACATCAATGGGCGTGGATAGCGGTTTG
ACTCACGGGGATTTCCAAGTCTCCACCCCATTGACGTCAATGGGAGTTTGTTTTGGCACCAAAATCAACG
GGACTTTCCAAAATGTCGTAACAACTCCGCCCCATTGACGCAAATGGGCGGTAGGCGTGTACGGTGGGAG
GTCTATATAAGCAGAGCTGGTTTAGTGAACCGTCAGATCCGCTAGCGCTACCGGTCGCCACCATGAGTGC
GATTAAGCCAGACATGAAGATCAAACTCCGTATGGAAGGCAACGTAAACGGGCACCACTTTGTGATCGAC
GGAGATGGTACAGGCAAGCCTTTTGAGGGAAAACAGAGTATGGATCTTGAAGTCAAAGAGGGCGGACCTC
TGCCTTTTGCCTTTGATATCCTGACCACTGCATTCATGTACGGCAACAGGGTATTCGCCAAATATCCAGA
CAACATACAAGACTATTTTAAGCAGTCGTTTCCTAAGGGGTATTCGTGGGAACGAAGCTTGACTTTCGAA
GACGGGGGCATTTGCATTGCCAGAAACGACATAACAATGGAAGGGGACACTTTCTATAATAAAGTTCGAT
TTTATGGTACCAACTTTCCCGCCAATGGTCCAGTTATGCAGAAGAAGACGCTGAAATGGGAGCCCTCCAC
TGAGAAAATGTATGTGCGTGATGGAGTGCTGACGGGTGATATTCATATGGCTTTGTTGCTTGAAGGAAAT
GCCCATTACCGATGTGACTTCAGAACTACTTACAAAGCTAAGGAGAAGGGTGTCAAGTTACCAGGCTACC
ACTTTGTGGACCACTGCATTGAGATTTTAAGCCATGACAAAGATTACAACAAGGTTAAGCTGTATGAGCA
TGCTGTTGCTCATTCTGGATTGCCTGACAATGCCAGACGATCCGGACTCAGATCTCGAGCTCAAGCTTCG
AATTCAGGGTCTGGAAGTGGTAGCACCTTGGGCTCCCCCAGGAAAGGCCTTCTGATGCTGCTGATGGCCT
TGGTGACCCAGGGAGACCCTGTGAAGCCGTCTCGGGGCCCGCTGGTGACCTGCACGTGTGAGAGCCCACA
TTGCAAGGGGCCTACCTGCCGGGGGGCCTGGTGCACAGTAGTGCTGGTGCGGGAGGAGGGGAGGCACCCC
CAGGAACATCGGGGCTGCGGGAACTTGCACAGGGAGCTCTGCAGGGGGCGCCCCACCGAGTTCGTCAACC
ACTACTGCTGCGACAGCCACCTCTGCAACCACAACGTGTCCCTGGTGCTGGAGGCCACCCAACCTCCTTC
GGAGCAGCCGGGAACAGATGGCCAGCTGGCCCTGATCCTGGGCCCCGTGCTGGCCTTGCTGGCCCTGGTG
GCCCTGGGTGTCCTGGGCCTGTGGCATGTCCGACGGAGGCAGGAGAAGCAGCGTGGCCTGCACAGCGAGC
TGGGAGAGTCCAGTCTCATCCTGAAAGCATCTGAGCAGGGCGACAGCATGTTGGGGGACCTCCTGGACAG
TGACTGCACCACAGGGAGTGGCTCAGGGCTCCCCTTCCTGGTGCAGAGGACAGTGGCACGGCAGGTTGCC
TTGGTGGAGTGTGTGGGAAAAGGCCGCTATGGCGAAGTGTGGCGGGGCTTGTGGCACGGTGAGAGTGTGG
CCGTCAAGATCTTCTCCTCGAGGGATGAACAGTCCTGGTTCCGGGAGACTGAGATCTATAACACAGTGTT
GCTCAGACACGACAACATCCTAGGCTTCATCGCCTCAGACATGACCTCCCGCAACTCGAGCACGCAGCTG
TGGCTCATCACGCACTACCACGAGCACGGCTCCCTCTACGACTTTCTGCAGAGACAGACGCTGGAGCCCC
ATCTGGCTCTGAGGCTAGCTGTGTCCGCGGCATGCGGCCTGGCGCACCTGCACGTGGAGATCTTCGGTAC
ACAGGGCAAACCAGCCATTGCCCACCGCGACTTCAAGAGCCGCAATGTGCTGGTCAAGAGCAACCTGCAG
TGTTGCATCGCCGACCTGGGCCTGGCTGTGATGCACTCACAGGGCAGCGATTACCTGGACATCGGCAACA
ACCCGAGAGTGGGCACCAAGCGGTACATGGCACCCGAGGTGCTGGACGAGCAGATCCGCACGGACTGCTT
TGAGTCCTACAAGTGGACTGACATCTGGGCCTTTGGCCTGGTGCTGTGGGAGATTGCCCGCCGGACCATC
GTGAATGGCATCGTGGAGGACTATAGACCACCCTTCTATGATGTGGTGCCCAATGACCCCAGCTTTGAGG
ACATGAAGAAGGTGGTGTGTGTGGATCAGCAGACCCCCACCATCCCTAACCGGCTGGCTGCAGACCCGGT
CCTCTCAGGCCTAGCTCAGATGATGCGGGAGTGCTGGTACCCAAACCCCTCTGCCCGACTCACCGCGCTG
CGGATCAAGAAGACACTACAAAAAATTAGCAACAGTCCAGAGAAGCCTAAAGTGATTCAATAGGGATCCA
CCGGATCTAGATAACTGATCATAATCAGCCATACCACATTTGTAGAGGTTTTACTTGCTTTAAAAAACCT
CCCACACCTCCCCCTGAACCTGAAACATAAAATGAATGCAATTGTTGTTGTTAACTTGTTTATTGCAGCT
TATAATGGTTACAAATAAAGCAATAGCATCACAAATTTCACAAATAAAGCATTTTTTTCACTGCATTCTA
GTTGTGGTTTGTCCAAACTCATCAATGTATCTTAACGCGTAAATTGTAAGCGTTAATATTTTGTTAAAAT
TCGCGTTAAATTTTTGTTAAATCAGCTCATTTTTTAACCAATAGGCCGAAATCGGCAAAATCCCTTATAA
ATCAAAAGAATAGACCGAGATAGGGT
[37 nt withheld, positions 3177-3213]
AAAGAACGTGGACTCCAACGTCAAAGG
[49 nt withheld, positions 3241-3289]
T
[91 nt withheld, positions 3291-3381]
G
[124 nt withheld, positions 3383-3506]
CAGGTGGCACTTTTCGGGGAAATGTGCGCGGAACCCCTATTTGTTTATTTTTCTAAATACATTCAAATAT
GTATCCGCTCATGAGACAATAACCCTGATAAATGCTTCAATAATATTGAAAAAGGAAGAGTCCTGAGGCG
GAAAGAACCAGCTGTGGAATGTGTGTCAGTTAGGGTGTGGAAAGTCCCCAGGCTCCCCAGCAGGCAGAAG
TATGCAAAGCATGCATCTCAATTAGTCAGCAACCAGGTGTGGAAAGTCCCCAGGCTCCCCAGCAGGCAGA
AGTATGCAAAGCATGCATCTCAATTAGTCAGCAACCATAGTCCCGCCCCTAACTCCGCCCATCCCGCCCC
TAACTCCGCCCAGTTCCGCCCATTCTCCGCCCCATGGCTGACTAATTTTTTTTATTTATGCAGAGGCCGA
GGCCGCCTCGGCCTCTGAGCTATTCCAGAAGTAGTGAGGAGGCTTTTTTGGAGGCCTAGGCTTTTGCAAA
GATCGATCAAGAGACAGGATGAGGATCGTTTCGCATGATTGAACAAGATGGATTGCACGCAGGTTCTCCG
GCCGCTTGGGTGGAGAGGCTATTCGGCTATGACTGGGCACAACAGACAATCGGCTGCTCTGATGCCGCCG
TGTTCCGGCTGTCAGCGCAGGGGCGCCCGGTTCTTTTTGTCAAGACCGACCTGTCCGGTGCCCTGAATGA
ACTGCAAGACGAGGCAGCGCGGCTATCGTGGCTGGCCACGACGGGCGTTCCTTGCGCAGCTGTGCTCGAC
GTTGTCACTGAAGCGGGAAGGGACTGGCTGCTATTGGGCGAAGTGCCGGGGCAGGATCTCCTGTCATCTC
ACCTTGCTCCTGCCGAGAAAGTATCCATCATGGCTGATGCAATGCGGCGGCTGCATACGCTTGATCCGGC
TACCTGCCCATTCGACCACCAAGCGAAACATCGCATCGAGCGAGCACGTACTCGGATGGAAGCCGGTCTT
GTCGATCAGGATGATCTGGACGAAGAGCATCAGGGGCTCGCGCCAGCCGAACTGTTCGCCAGGCTCAAGG
CGAGCATGCCCGACGGCGAGGATCTCGTCGTGACCCATGGCGATGCCTGCTTGCCGAATATCATGGTGGA
AAATGGCCGCTTTTCTGGATTCATCGACTGTGGCCGGCTGGGTGTGGCGGACCGCTATCAGGACATAGCG
TTGGCTACCCGTGATATTGCTGAAGAGCTTGGCGGCGAATGGGCTGACCGCTTCCTCGTGCTTTACGGTA
TCGCCGCTCCCGATTCGCAGCGCATCGCCTTCTATCGCCTTCTTGACGAGTTCTTCTGAGCGGGACTCTG
GGGTTCGAAATGACCGACCAAGCGACGCCCAACCTGCCATCACGAGATTTCGATTCCACCGCCGCCTTCT
ATGAAAGGTTGGGCTTCGGAATCGTTTTCCGGGACGCCGGCTGGATGATCCTCCAGCGCGGGGATCTCAT
GCTGGAGTTCTTCGCCCACCCTAGGGGGAGGCTAACTGAAACACGGAAGGAGACAATACCGGAAGGAACC
CGCGCTATGACGGCAATAAAAAGACAGAATAAAACGCACGGTGTTGGGTCGTTTGTTCATAAACGCGGGG
TTCGGTCCCAGGGCTGGCACTCTGTCGATACCCCACCGAGACCCCATTGGGGCCAATACGCCCGCGTTTC
TTCCTTTTCCCCACCCCACCCCCCAAGTTCGGGTGAAGGCCCAGGGCTCGCAGCCAACGTCGGGGCGGCA
GGCCCTGCCATAGCCTCAGGTTACTCATATATACTTTAGATTGATTTAAAACTTCATTTTTAATTTAAAA
GGATCTAGGTGAAGATCCTTTTTGATAATCTCATGACCAAAATCCCTTAACGTGAGTTTTCGTTCCACTG
AGCGTCAGACCCCGTAGAAAAGATCAAAGGATCTTCTTGAGATCCTTTTTTTCTGCGCGTAATCTGCTGC
TTGCAAACAAAAAAACCACCGCTACCAGCGGTGGTTTGTTTGCCGGATCAAGAGCTACCAACTCTTTTTC
CGAAGGTAACTGGCTTCAGCAGAGCGCAGATACCAAATACTGTTCTTCTAGTGTAGCCGTAGTTAGGCCA
CCACTTCAAGAACTCTGTAGCACCGCCTACATACCTCGCTCTGCTAATCCTGTTACCAGTGGCTGCTGCC
AGTGGCGATAAGTCGTGTCTTACCGGGTTGGACTCAAGACGATAGTTACCGGATAAGGCGCAGCGGTCGG
GCTGAACGGGGGGTTCGTGCACACAGCCCAGCTTGGAGCGAACGACCTACACCGAACTGAGATACCTACA
GCGTGAGCTATGAGAAAGCGCCACGCTTCCCGAAGGGAGAAAGGCGGACAGGTATCCGGTAAGCGGCAGG
GTCGGAACAGGAGAGCGCACGAGGGAGCTTCCAGGGGGAAACGCCTGGTATCTTTATAGTCCTGTCGGGT
TTCGCCACCTCTGACTTGAGCGTCGATTTTTGTGATGCTCGTCAGGGGGGCGGAGCCTATGGAAAAACGC
CAGCAACGCGGCCTTTTTACGGTTCCTGGCCTTTTGCTGGCCTTTTGCTCACATGTTCTTTCCTGCGTTA
TCCCCTGATTCTGTGGATAACCGTATTACCGCCATGCATTAGTTATTAATAGTAATCAATTACGGGGTCA
TTAGTTCATAGCCCATATATGGAGTTCCG
