>Addgene plasmid #57524 | mGeos-M-ALK1-C-18 | depositor partial sequence | sequence record 88664 | insert sequence
GCCATGCTAGTGACGTCAGATCCGCTAGCGCTACCGGTCGCCACCATGAGTGCGATTAAGCCAGACATGA
AGATCAAACTCCGTATGGAAGGCAACGTAAACGGGCACCACTTTGTGATCGACGGAGATGGTACAGGCAA
GCCTTTTGAGGGAAAACAGAGTATGGATCTTGAAGTCAAAGAGGGCGGACCTCTGCCTTTTGCCTTTGAT
ATCCTGACCACTGCATTCATGTACGGCAACAGGGTATTCGCCAAATATCCAGACAACATACAAGACTATT
TTAAGCAGTCGTTTCCTAAGGGGTATTCGTGGGAACGAAGCTTGACTTTCGAAGACGGGGGCATTTGCAT
TGCCAGAAACGACATAACAATGGAAGGGGACACTTTCTATAATAAAGTTCGATTTTATGGTACCAACTTT
CCCGCCAATGGTCCAGTTATGCAGAAGAAGACGCTGAAATGGGAGCCCTCCACTGAGAAAATGTATGTGC
GTGATGGAGTGCTGACGGGTGATATTCATATGGCTTTGTTGCTTGAAGGAAATGCCCATTACCGATGTGA
CTTCAGAACTACTTACAAAGCTAAGGAGAAGGGTGTCAAGTTACCAGGCTACCACTTTGTGGACCACTGC
ATTGAGATTTTAAGCCATGACAAAGATTACAACAAGGTTAAGCTGTATGAGCATGCTGTTGCTCATTCTG
GATTGCCTGACAATGCCAGACGATCCGGACTCAGATCTCGAGCTCAAGCTTCGAATTCAGGGTCTGGAAG
TGGTAGCACCTTGGGCTCCCCCAGGAAAGGCCTTCTGATGCTGCTGATGGCCTTGGTGACCCAGGGAGAC
CCTGTGAAGCCGTCTCGGGGCCCGCTGGTGACCTGCACGTGTGAGAGCCCACATTGCAAGGGGCCTACCT
GCCGGGGGGCCTGGTGCACAGTAGTGCTGGTGCGGGAGGAGGGGAGGCACCCCCAGGAACATCGGGGCTG
CGGGAACTTGCACAGGGAGCTCTGCAGGGGGCGCCCCACCGAGTTCGTCAACCACTACTGCTGCGACAGC
CACCTCTGCAACCACAACGTGTCCCTGGTGCTGGAGGCCACCCAACCTCCTTCGGAGCAGCCGGGAACAG
ATGGCCAGCTGGCCCTGATCCTGGGCCCCGTGCTGGCCTTGCTGGCCCTGGTGGCCCTGGGTGTCCTGGG
CCTGTGGCATGTCCGACGGAGGCAGGAGAAGCAGCGTGGCCTGCACAGCGAGCTGGGAGAGTCCAGTCTC
ATCCTGAAAGCATCTGAGCAGGGCGACAGCATGTTGGGGGACCTCCTGGACAGTGACTGCACCACAGGGA
GTGGCTCAGGGCTCCCCTTCCTGGTGCAGAGGACAGTGGCACGGCAGGTTGCCTTGGTGGAGTGTGTGGG
AAAAGGCCGCTATGGCGAAGTGTGGCGGGGCTTGTGGCACGGTGAGAGTGTGGCCGTCAAGATCTTCTCC
TCGAGGGATGAACAGTCCTGGTTCCGGGAGACTGAGATCTATAACACAGTGTTGCTCAGACACGACAACA
TCCTAGGCTTCATCGCCTCAGACATGACCTCCCGCAACTCGAGCACGCAGCTGTGGCTCATCACGCACTA
CCACGAGCACGGCTCCCTCTACGACTTTCTGCAGAGACAGACGCTGGAGCCCCATCTGGCTCTGAGGCTA
GCTGTGTCCGCGGCATGCGGCCTGGCGCACCTGCACGTGGAGATCTTCGGTACACAGGGCAAACCAGCCA
TTGCCCACCGCGACTTCAAGAGCCGCAATGTGCTGGTCAAGAGCAACCTGCAGTGTTGCATCGCCGACCT
GGGCCTGGCTGTGATGCACTCACAGGGCAGCGATTACCTGGACATCGGCAACAACCCGAGAGTGGGCACC
AAGCGGTACATGGCACCCGAGGTGCTGGACGAGCAGATCCGCACGGACTGCTTTGAGTCCTACAAGTGGA
CTGACATCTGGGCCTTTGGCCTGGTGCTGTGGGAGATTGCCCGCCGGACCATCGTGAATGGCATCGTGGA
GGACTATAGACCACCCTTCTATGATGTGGTGCCCAATGACCCCAGCTTTGAGGACATGAAGAAGGTGGTG
TGTGTGGATCAGCAGACCCCCACCATCCCTAACCGGCTGGCTGCAGACCCGGTCCTCTCAGGCCTAGCTC
AGATGATGCGGGAGTGCTGGTACCCAAACCCCTCTGCCCGACTCACCGCGCTGCGGATCAAGAAGACACT
ACAAAAAATTAGCAACAGTCCAGAGAAGCCTAAAGTGATTCAATAGGGATCCACCGGATCTAGATAACTG
ATCATAATCAGCCATACCACATTGAAGAAGTAG
